>Addgene plasmid #173357 | RVD-GG2 | addgene full sequence | sequence record 361363 | Addgene NGS Result
GATATGGTCTCAACCACTTGCTCCGGAGTCAGACCGTGGGCTTGACAGAGAACTGGCAGTAGGCGCTGTA
CGGTTTCAAGAGCCTGTTTGCCACCATTGTTACTAGCAATCGCTACAACTTGCTCCGGAGTCAGACCGTG
GGCTTGACAGAGAACTGGCAGTAGGCGCTGTACGGTTTCAAGAGCCTGTTTGCCACCATTGTTACTAGCA
ATCGCTACAACCTGCGAGACCAGCTTTGGTCTAGAGGAGGCATGATGATATATTTTTATCTTGTGCAATG
TAACATCAGAGATTTTGAGACACGGGCCAGAGCTGCCAGGAAACAGCTATGACCATGTAATACGACTCAC
TATAGGGGATATTTTATTTTCTCCCAATCAGGCTTGATCCCCAGTAAGTCAAAAAATAGCTCGACATACT
GTTCTTCCCCGATCAAGGGTTGGTTTGCGCATTCACAGTTCTCCGCAAGAATTGATTGGCTCCAATTCTT
GGAGTGGTGAATCCGTTAGCGAGGTGCCGCCGGCTTCCATTCAGGTCGAGGTGGCCCGGCTCCATGCACC
GCGACGCAACGCGGGGAGGCAGACAAGGTATAGGGCGGCGCCTACAATCCATGCCAACCCGTTCCATGTG
CTCGCCGAGGCGGCATAAATCGCCGTGACGATCAGCGGTCCAATGATCGAAGTTAGGCTGGTAAGAGCCG
CGAGCGATCCTTGAAGCTGTCCCTGATGGTCGTCATCTACCTGCCTGGACAGCATGGCCTGCAACGCGGG
CATCCCGATGCCGCCGGAAGCGAGAAGAATCATAATGGGGAAGGCCATCCAGCCTCGCGTCGCGAACGCC
AGCAAGACGTAGCCCAGCGCGTCGGCCGCCATGCCGGCGATAATGGCCTGCTTCTCGCCGAAACGTTTGG
TGGCGGGACCAGTGACGAAGGCTTGAGCGAGGGCGTGCAAGATTCCGAATACCGCAAGCGACAGGCCGAT
CATCGTCGCGCTCCAGCGAAAGCGGTCCTCGCCGAAAATGACCCAGAGCGCTGCCGGCACCTGTCCTACG
AGTTGCATGATAAAGAAGACAGTCATAAGTGCGGCGACGATAGTCATGCCCCGCGCCCACCGGAAGGAGC
TGACTGGGTTGAAGGCTCTCAAGGGCATGGGTCGGCGCTCTCCCTTATGCGACTCCTGCATTAGGAAGCA
GCCCAGTAGTAGGTTGAGGCCGTTGAGCACCGCCGCCGCAAGGAATGGTGCATGTAAGGAGATGGCGCCC
AACAGTCCCCCGGCCACGGGGCCTGCCACCATACCCACGCCGAAACAAGCGCTCATGAGCCCGAAGTGGC
GAGCCCGATCTTCCCCATCGGTGATGTCGGCGATATAGGCGCCAGCAACCGCACCTGTGGCGCCGGTGAT
GCCGGCCACGATGCGTCCGGCGTAGAGAATCCACAGGACGGGTGTGGTCGCCATGATCGCGTAGTCGATA
GTGGCTCCAAGTAGCGAAGCGAGCAGGACTGGGCGGCGGCCAAAGCGGTCGGACAGTGCTCCGAGAACGG
GTGCGCATAGAAATTGCATCAACGCATATAGCGCTAGCAGCACGCCATAGTGACTGGCGATGCTGTCGGA
ATGGACGATATCCCGCAAGAGGCCCGGCAGTACCGGCATAACCAAGCCTATGCCTACAGCATCCAGGGTG
ACGGTGCCGAGGATGACGATGAGCGCATTGTTAGATTTCATACACGGTGCCTGACTGCGTTAGCAATTTA
ACTGTGATAAACTACCGCATTAAAGCTAATCGATGATAAGCTGTCAAACATGAGAATTAATTCATGTTCT
TTCCTGCGTTATCCCCTGATTCTGTGGATAACGCAGGAAAGAACATGTGAGCAAAAGGCCAGCAAAAGGC
CAGGAACCGTAAAAAGGCCGCGTTGCTGGCGTTTTTCCATAGGCTCCGCCCCCCTGACGAGCATCACAAA
AATCGACGCTCAAGTCAGAGGTGGCGAAACCCGACAGGACTATAAAGATACCAGGCGTTTCCCCCTGGAA
GCTCCCTCGTGCGCTCTCCTGTTCCGACCCTGCCGCTTACCGGATACCTGTCCGCCTTTCTCCCTTCGGG
AAGCGTGGCGCTTTCTCATAGCTCACGCTGTAGGTATCTCAGTTCGGTGTAGGTCGTTCGCTCCAAGCTG
GGCTGTGTGCACGAACCCCCCGTTCAGCCCGACCGCTGCGCCTTATCCGGTAACTATCGTCTTGAGTCCA
ACCCGGTAAGACACGACTTATCGCCACTGGCAGCAGCCACTGGTAACAGGATTAGCAGAGCGAGGTATGT
AGGCGGTGCTACAGAGTTCTTGAAGTGGTGGCCTAACTACGGCTACACTAGAAGAACAGTATTTGGTATC
TGCGCTCTGCTGAAGCCAGTTACCTTCGGAAAAAGAGTTGGTAGCTCTTGATCCGGCAAACAAACCACCG
CTGGTAGCGGTGGTTTTTTTGTTTGCAAGCAGCAGATTACGCGCAGAAAAAAAGGATCTCAAGAAGATCC
TTTGATCTTTTCTACGGGGTCTGACGCTCAGTGGAACGACGCGTAACTCACGTTAAGGGATTTTGGTCAT
GGGTGGCTCGACCA
Features (pLannotate 1.2.2; 6 found; start..end, strand, type, name):
    338..356     +  promoter       T7 promoter: promoter for bacteriophage T7 RNA polymerase
    359..433     -  CDS            KanR (fragment): aminoglycoside phosphotransferase; aphA-3; confers resistance to kanamycin
    531..1721    -  CDS            TcR: tetracycline efflux protein; tet; confers resistance to tetracycline
   1769..1797    -  promoter       tet promoter: E. coli promoter for tetracycline efflux protein gene
   1813..1852    +  rep_origin     RSF ori (fragment): Plasmids containing the RSF 1030 origin of replication can be propagated in E. coli cells that contain additional plasmids with compatible origins.
   1924..2512    -  rep_origin     ori: high-copy-number ColE1/pMB1/pBR322/pUC origin of replication
