[The description below was written by a language model from this plasmid's Addgene catalogue record and pLannotate feature annotations shown in this document.]
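Description:
RVD-GG2 is a small (about 2.6 kb) bacterial module plasmid from a library used for one-step assembly of custom repeat-variable diresidue (RVD) arrays, the DNA-recognition repeats of TALE proteins. Its backbone is a tetracycline-resistant T vector. According to the depositor, the synthetic insert was placed into the TA cloning site. The plasmid is propagated in E. coli at high copy from a ColE1/pUC-type origin and is selected through a tetracycline efflux gene (TcR) driven by its native tet promoter. The feature table also detects a short fragment of an RSF origin and a short fragment of a kanamycin resistance gene. Both appear to be non-functional backbone remnants. A T7 promoter is also annotated, likely a leftover of the cloning vector rather than a means of expressing the insert.

The payload is a dimer of two NN-type RVD repeats designated for position 2 of an array. In the TALE code, NN repeats preferentially recognise guanine, which matches the "GG" in the name. The automated annotation does not label the repeat module itself, so its exact location and the flanking sites used to release it are not given in the record, and the 5′ cloning site is listed as unknown. The insert presumably lies in the unannotated region outside the resistance gene and origin.

The plasmid is not an expression construct. It serves as a position-specific building block that is combined with dimer modules for other positions to build full TALE DNA-binding arrays. The stated applications include DdCBEs, the TALE-guided cytosine base editors used for mitochondrial DNA editing, and other TALE-based tools. The associated work used such editors to model mitochondrial diseases in zebrafish.
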