Addgene plasmid #173357: RVD-GG2
Purpose: One-step assembly of custom RVD arrays to construct DdCBE, TALE, etc.
Depositing lab: Bin Shen. Depositing organization: Nanjing Medical University. Publication: Precision modeling of mitochondrial diseases in zebrafish via DdCBE-mediated mtDNA base editing. Guo J, Zhang X, Chen X, Sun H, Dai Y, Wang J, Qian X, Tan L, Lou X, Shen B. Cell Discov. 2021 Sep 3;7(1):78. doi: 10.1038/s41421-021-00307-9. PubMed 34480028.
Backbone
  Vector backbone: TetR T vector
  Vector type: Unspecified
Growth in bacteria
  Bacterial resistance: Tetracycline, 10 μg/mL
  Growth temperature: 37°C
  Growth strain: DH5alpha
  Copy number: High Copy
Gene/Insert
  Gene/Insert name: NN-NN dimer RVD at Position2
  Species: Synthetic
  Mutation: no
  Cloning method: Restriction Enzyme; 5′ cloning site Unknown (unknown if destroyed)
Terms and licenses: Academic/Nonprofit Terms; Industry Terms: Not Available to Industry
Depositor comments: RVD is inserted into TA site of TetR T vector
How to cite: RVD-GG2 was a gift from Bin Shen (Addgene plasmid # 173357 ; http://n2t.net/addgene:173357 ; RRID:Addgene_173357)
