>Addgene plasmid #173357 | RVD-GG2 | depositor partial sequence | sequence record 336312 | RVD flanked by two Bsa I sites
GGTCTCGCAGGTTGTAGCGATTGCTAGTAACAATGGTGGCAAACAGGCTCTTGAAACCGTACAGCGCCTA
CTGCCAGTTCTCTGTCAAGCCCACGGTCTGACTCCGGAGCAAGTTGTAGCGATTGCTAGTAACAATGGTG
GCAAACAGGCTCTTGAAACCGTACAGCGCCTACTGCCAGTTCTCTGTCAAGCCCACGGTCTGACTCCGGA
GCAAGTGGTTGAGACC
